Addgene plasmid #43697: III-TCTG
Depositing lab: Chad Cowan & Kiran Musunuru. Depositing organization: Harvard University. Publication: A TALEN Genome-Editing System for Generating Human Stem Cell-Based Disease Models. Ding Q, Lee YK, Schaefer EA, Peters DT, Veres A, Kim K, Kuperwasser N, Motola DL, Meissner TB, Hendriks WT, Trevisan M, Gupta RM, Moisan A, Banks E, Friesen M, Schinzel RT, Xia F, Tang A, Xia Y, Figueroa E, Wann A, Ahfeldt T, Daheron L, Zhang F, Rubin LL, Peng LF, Chung RT, Musunuru K, Cowan CA. Cell Stem Cell. 2012 Dec 12. pii: S1934-5909(12)00645-5. doi: 10.1016/j.stem.2012.11.011. PubMed 23246482.
Backbone
  Vector backbone: pCRII-TOPO
  Backbone manufacturer: Invitrogen
  Backbone size w/o insert (bp): 3973
  Vector type: Bacterial Cloning
Growth in bacteria
  Bacterial resistance: Ampicillin and Kanamycin, 100 & 50 μg/mL
  Growth temperature: 37°C
  Growth strain: Top10
  Copy number: High Copy
Gene/Insert
  Gene/Insert name: III-TCTG
  Species: Synthetic
  Insert size (bp): 426
  Cloning method: TOPO Cloning
  Sequencing primers: 5′ T7; 3′ M13-rev
Terms and licenses: Academic/Nonprofit Terms; Industry Terms: Not Available to Industry
How to cite: III-TCTG was a gift from Chad Cowan & Kiran Musunuru (Addgene plasmid # 43697 ; http://n2t.net/addgene:43697 ; RRID:Addgene_43697)
