[The description below was written by a language model from this plasmid's Addgene catalogue record.]
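Description:
III-TCTG is a bacterial cloning plasmid built on the commercial pCRII-TOPO backbone (about 4 kb without insert), carrying a 426 bp synthetic insert introduced by TOPO cloning. It is a high-copy plasmid propagated in E. coli and is selectable with both ampicillin and kanamycin, consistent with the dual resistance markers of the pCRII-TOPO vector. The insert sits between the T7 and M13-reverse primer sites, which are the sites listed for sequencing across it. No feature table is supplied, so other backbone elements cannot be confirmed here beyond what is standard for this vector family.

The record gives no functional description of the insert beyond its name and synthetic origin. The associated publication describes a TALEN genome-editing system for generating human stem cell-based disease models. In that context, the name suggests a library component for modular TALEN assembly: "TCTG" probably denotes a four-nucleotide target sequence recognised by a pre-assembled block of four TALE repeats, and "III" probably denotes the position of that block in the final repeat array. The insert size of 426 bp is compatible with roughly four TALE repeats of about 100 bp each, but this reading is an inference and is not stated explicitly in the record.

The plasmid has no listed promoter for expression of the insert in eukaryotic cells and is classed purely as a cloning vector. It is therefore best understood as a storage and amplification vehicle for a building block that would be excised or amplified and joined with other modules in a separate TALEN expression backbone.
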