>Addgene plasmid #43697 | III-TCTG | depositor partial sequence | sequence record 58962 | III-TCTG sequence 426 bps
CGTCTCGGCTCACCCCAGAGCAGGTCGTGGCCATTGCCTCGAATGGAGGGGGCAAACAGGCGTTGGAAAC
CGTACAACGATTGCTGCCGGTGCTGTGCCAAGCGCACGGACTCACCCCAGAGCAGGTCGTGGCGATCGCA
AGCCACGACGGAGGAAAGCAAGCCTTGGAAACAGTACAGAGGCTGTTGCCTGTGCTGTGCCAAGCGCACG
GCCTCACCCCAGAGCAGGTCGTGGCCATTGCCTCGAATGGAGGGGGCAAACAGGCGTTGGAAACCGTACA
ACGATTGCTGCCGGTGCTGTGCCAAGCGCACGGATTAACCCCAGAGCAGGTCGTGGCAATCGCGAGCAAT
AACGGCGGAAAACAGGCTTTGGAAACGGTGCAGAGGCTCCTTCCAGTGCTGTGCCAAGCGCACGGACTCA
GAGACG
