>Addgene plasmid #43697 | III-TCTG | addgene partial sequence | sequence record 61797 | M13-F20 5'-TGTAAAACGACGGCCAGT-3'
TTGGGCGATTGGGCCCTCTAGATGCATGCTCGAGCGGCCGCCAGTGTGATGGATATCTGCAGAATTCGCC
CTTGATGCCGTCCTAGCGCGTCTCGGCTCACCCCAGAGCAGGTCGTGGCCATTGCCTCGAATGGAGGGGG
CAAACAGGCGTTGGAAACCGTACAACGATTGCTGCCGGTGCTGTGCCAAGCGCACGGACTCACCCCAGAG
CAGGTCGTGGCGATCGCAAGCCACGACGGAGGAAAGCAAGCCTTGGAAACAGTACAGAGGCTGTTGCCTG
TGCTGTGCCAAGCGCACGGCCTCACCCCAGAGCAGGTCGTGGCCATTGCCTCGAATGGAGGGGGCAAACA
GGCGTTGGAAACCGTACAACGATTGCTGCCGGTGCTGTGCCAAGCGCACGGATTAACCCCAGAGCAGGTC
GTGGCAATCGCGAGCAATAACGGCGGAAAACAGGCTTTGGAAACGGTGCAGAGGCTCCTTCCAGTGCTGT
GCCAAGCGCACGGACTCAGAGACGTGGGCACAGGAAAGATACTTAAGGGCGAATTCCAGCACACTGGCGG
CCGTTACTAGTGGATCCGAGCTCGGTACCAAGCTTGATGCATAGCTTGAGTATTCTATAGTGTCACCTAA
ATAGCTTGGCGTAATCATGGTCATAGCTGTTTCCTGTGTGAAATTGTTATCCGCTCACAATTCCACACAA
CATACGAGCCGGAAGCATAAAGTGTAAAGCCTGGGGTGCCTAATGAGTGAGCTAACTCACATTAATTGCG
TTGCGCTCACTGCCCGCTTTCCAGTCGGGAAACCTGTCGTGCCAGCTGCATTAATGAATCGGCCAACGCG
CGGGGAGAGGCGGTTTGCGTATTGGGCGCTCTTCCGCTTCCTCGCTCACTGACTCGCTGCGCTCGGTCGT
TCGGCTGCGGCGAGCGTTATC
